Addgene plasmid #136082: CDS_hptII
Purpose: Confers plant resistance to hygromycin
Depositing lab: Jim Haseloff. Depositing organization: University of Cambridge. Publication: Systematic tools for reprogramming plant gene expression in a simple model, Marchantia polymorpha. Sauret-Gueto S, Frangedakis E, Silvestri L, Rebmann M, Tomaselli M, Markel K, Delmans M, West A, Patron NJ, Haseloff J. ACS Synth Biol. 2020 Mar 12. doi: 10.1021/acssynbio.9b00511. PubMed 32163700.
Backbone
  Vector backbone: pUAP4
  Vector type: Plant Expression, Synthetic Biology
Growth in bacteria
  Bacterial resistance: Chloramphenicol, 25 μg/mL
  Growth temperature: 37°C
  Growth strain: DH5alpha
  Copy number: High Copy
Gene/Insert
  Gene/Insert name: CDS_hptII
  Species: Synthetic
  Mutation: BsaI/ SapI domesticated
  Cloning method: Restriction Enzyme; 5′ cloning site BsaI (destroyed during cloning); 3′ cloning site BsaI (destroyed during cloning)
  Sequencing primers: 5′ n/a
Depositor comments: Please visit https://www.biorxiv.org/content/10.1101/2020.02.29.971002v1 for bioRxiv preprint.
How to cite: CDS_hptII was a gift from Jim Haseloff (Addgene plasmid # 136082 ; http://n2t.net/addgene:136082 ; RRID:Addgene_136082)
