[The description below was written by a language model from this plasmid's Addgene catalogue record and pLannotate feature annotations shown in this document.]
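Description:
CDS_hptII is a small (about 3.1 kb) level-0 DNA part plasmid from a synthetic-biology toolkit developed for reprogramming gene expression in the liverwort Marchantia polymorpha. It is built on the pUAP4 acceptor backbone and catalogued as a plant expression/synthetic biology vector, but it is a storage and assembly plasmid rather than a functional plant expression construct. It replicates in E. coli from a high-copy ColE1/pUC-type origin and is selected with chloramphenicol, through a cat (chloramphenicol acetyltransferase) gene driven by its own cat promoter and followed by the phage lambda t0 terminator.

The payload is a synthetic coding sequence for hygromycin B phosphotransferase (hptII, annotated as HygR), which inactivates hygromycin and so serves as a selectable marker for transformed plant tissue. The sequence has been "domesticated", meaning internal BsaI and SapI recognition sites were removed so that the part is compatible with Type IIS restriction-based assembly methods that use these enzymes. The record states that the part was inserted through BsaI sites that were destroyed during cloning. No plant promoter or plant terminator is annotated. The insert is flanked only by a putative bacterial terminator and a his operon terminator, which presumably insulate the part from read-through transcription in the bacterial host. To confer hygromycin resistance in plants, this coding sequence would therefore need to be combined with promoter and terminator parts into a full transcription unit in a higher-level vector. The record does not specify which parts or acceptor vectors are intended for that step.
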