Features (pLannotate 1.2.2; 7 found; start..end, strand, type, name):
     88..131     -  terminator     bacterial terminator: putative bacterial transcription terminator
    148..1173    +  CDS            HygR: hygromycin B phosphotransferase confers resistance to hygromycin
   1191..1248    +  terminator     his operon terminator: This putative transcriptin terminator from the E. coli his operon has a 2-bp deletion introduced during synthesis. Its efficiency has not been determined.
   1443..2031    -  rep_origin     ori: high-copy-number ColE1/pMB1/pBR322/pUC origin of replication
   2214..2308    -  terminator     lambda t0 terminator: transcription terminator from phage lambda
   2332..2988    -  CDS            cat: CAT_ECOLX - Experimental evidence at protein level: Swiss-Prot protein existence level 1. This enzyme is an effector of chloramphenicol resistance in bacteria. From Escherichia coli. This protein is used as a marker in many commonly used cloning vectors, such as pACYC184.
   2989..2       -  promoter       cat promoter (across the origin): promoter of the E. coli cat gene encoding chloramphenicol acetyltransferase
>Addgene plasmid #136082 | CDS_hptII | addgene full sequence | sequence record 275010 | Addgene NGS Result
CCCGATCAACTCGAGTGCCACCTGACGTCTAAGAAACCATTATTATCATGACATTAACCTATAAAAATAG
GCGTATCACGAGGCAGAATTTCAGATAAAAAAAATCCTTAGCTTTCGCTAAGGATGATTTCTGGAATTCG
GTCTCGAATGAAAAAGCCTGAACTCACCGCGACGTCTGTCGAGAAGTTTCTGATCGAAAAGTTCGACAGC
GTCTCCGACCTGATGCAGCTCTCGGAGGGCGAAGAATCTCGTGCTTTCAGCTTCGATGTAGGAGGGCGTG
GATATGTCCTGCGGGTAAATAGCTGCGCCGATGGTTTCTACAAAGATCGTTATGTTTATCGGCACTTTGC
ATCGGCCGCGCTCCCGATTCCGGAAGTGCTTGACATTGGGGAGTTTAGCGAGAGCCTGACCTATTGCATC
TCCCGCCGTTCACAGGGTGTCACGTTGCAAGACCTGCCTGAAACCGAACTGCCCGCTGTTCTACAACCGG
TCGCGGAGGCTATGGATGCGATCGCTGCGGCCGATCTTAGCCAGACGAGCGGGTTCGGCCCATTCGGACC
GCAAGGAATCGGTCAATACACTACATGGCGTGATTTCATATGCGCGATTGCTGATCCCCATGTGTATCAC
TGGCAAACTGTGATGGACGACACCGTCAGTGCGTCCGTCGCGCAGGCTCTCGATGAGCTGATGCTTTGGG
CCGAGGACTGCCCCGAAGTCCGGCACCTCGTGCACGCGGATTTCGGCTCCAACAATGTCCTGACGGACAA
TGGCCGCATAACAGCGGTCATTGACTGGAGCGAGGCGATGTTCGGGGATTCCCAATACGAGGTCGCCAAC
ATCTTCTTCTGGAGGCCGTGGTTGGCTTGTATGGAGCAGCAGACGCGCTACTTCGAGCGGAGGCATCCGG
AGCTTGCAGGATCGCCACGACTCCGGGCGTATATGCTCCGCATTGGTCTTGACCAACTCTATCAGAGCTT
GGTTGACGGCAATTTCGATGATGCAGCTTGGGCGCAGGGTCGATGCGACGCAATCGTCCGATCCGGAGCC
GGGACTGTCGGGCGTACACAAATCGCCCGCAGAAGCGCGGCCGTCTGGACCGATGGCTGTGTAGAAGTAC
TCGCCGATAGTGGAAACCGACGCCCCAGCACTCGTCCGAGGGCAAAGAAATAGGCTTTGAGACCCTGCAG
TCCGGCAAAAAAGGGCAAGGTGTCACCACCCTGCCCTTTTTCTTTAAAACCGAAAAGATTACTTCGCGTT
ATGCAGGCTTCCTCGCTCACTGACTCGCTGCGCTCGGTCGTTCGGCTGCGGCGAGCGGTATCAGCTCACT
CAAAGGCGGTAATACGGTTATCCACAGAATCAGGGGATAACGCAGGAAAGAACATGTGAGCAAAAGGCCA
GCAAAAGGCCAGGAACCGTAAAAAGGCCGCGTTGCTGGCGTTTTTCCACAGGCTCCGCCCCCCTGACGAG
CATCACAAAAATCGACGCTCAAGTCAGAGGTGGCGAAACCCGACAGGACTATAAAGATACCAGGCGTTTC
CCCCTGGAAGCTCCCTCGTGCGCTCTCCTGTTCCGACCCTGCCGCTTACCGGATACCTGTCCGCCTTTCT
CCCTTCGGGAAGCGTGGCGCTTTCTCATAGCTCACGCTGTAGGTATCTCAGTTCGGTGTAGGTCGTTCGC
TCCAAGCTGGGCTGTGTGCACGAACCCCCCGTTCAGCCCGACCGCTGCGCCTTATCCGGTAACTATCGTC
TTGAGTCCAACCCGGTAAGACACGACTTATCGCCACTGGCAGCAGCCACTGGTAACAGGATTAGCAGAGC
GAGGTATGTAGGCGGTGCTACAGAGTTCTTGAAGTGGTGGCCTAACTACGGCTACACTAGAAGAACAGTA
TTTGGTATCTGCGCTCTGCTGAAGCCAGTTACCTTCGGAAAAAGAGTTGGTAGCTCTTGATCCGGCAAAC
AAACCACCGCTGGTAGCGGTGGTTTTTTTGTTTGCAAGCAGCAGATTACGCGCAGAAAAAAAGGATCTCA
AGAAGATCCTTTGATCTTTTCTACGGGGTCTGACGCTCAGTGGAACGAAAACTCACGTTAAGGGATTTTG
GTCATGAGATTATCAAAAAGGATCTTCACCTAGATCCTTTTAAATTAAAAATGAAGTTTTAAATCAATCT
AAAGTATATATGAGTAAACTTGGTCTGACAGCTCGAGGCTTGGATTCTCACCAATAAAAAACGCCCGGCG
GCAACCGAGCGTTCTGAACAAATCCAGATGGAGTTCTGAGGTCATTACTGGATCTATCAACAGGAGTCCA
AGCGAGCTCGATATCAAATTACGCCCCGCCCTGCCACTCATCGCAGTACTGTTGTAATTCATTAAGCATT
CTGCCGACATGGAAGCCATCACAAACGGCATGATGAACCTGAATCGCCAGCGGCATCAGCACCTTGTCGC
CTTGCGTATAATATTTGCCCATGGTGAAAACGGGGGCGAAGAAGTTGTCCATATTGGCCACGTTTAAATC
AAAACTGGTGAAACTCACCCAGGGATTGGCTGAGACGAAAAACATATTCTCAATAAACCCTTTAGGGAAA
TAGGCCAGGTTTTCACCGTAACACGCCACATCTTGCGAATATATGTGTAGAAACTGCCGGAAATCGTCGT
GGTATTCACTCCAGAGCGATGAAAACGTTTCAGTTTGCTCATGGAAAACGGTGTAACAAGGGTGAACACT
ATCCCATATCACCAGCTCACCGTCTTTCATTGCCATACGAAATTCCGGATGAGCATTCATCAGGCGGGCA
AGAATGTGAATAAAGGCCGGATAAAACTTGTGCTTATTTTTCTTTACGGTCTTTAAAAAGGCCGTAATAT
CCAGCTGAACGGTCTGGTTATAGGTACATTGAGCAACTGACTGAAATGCCTCAAAATGTTCTTTACGATG
CCATTGGGATATATCAACGGTGGTATATCCAGTGATTTTTTTCTCCATTTTAGCTTCCTTAGCTCCTGAA
AATCTCGATAACTCAAAAAATACGCCCGGTAGTGATCTTATTTCATTATGGTGAAAGTTGGAACCTCTTA
CGTG
